Addgene plasmid #227324: qTAG-C-Solo-mStayGold-MAPRE1
Depositing lab: Laurence Pelletier. Publication: qTAG: an adaptable plasmid scaffold for CRISPR-based endogenous tagging. Philip R, Sharma A, Matellan L, Erpf AC, Hsu WH, Tkach JM, Wyatt HDM, Pelletier L. EMBO J. 2024 Dec 12. doi: 10.1038/s44318-024-00337-5. PubMed 39668248.
Backbone
  Vector backbone: pUC19
  Backbone manufacturer: Invitrogen
  Backbone size w/o insert (bp): 2686
  Vector type: Mammalian Expression, CRISPR ; Donor Template
Growth in bacteria
  Bacterial resistance: Ampicillin, 100 μg/mL
  Growth temperature: 37°C
  Growth strain: DH5alpha
  Copy number: High Copy
Gene/Insert
  Gene/Insert name: MAPRE1 Homology Arms flanking a mStayGold Tag (alt name: MAPRE1)
  Species: H. sapiens (human)
  Insert size (bp): 2147
  Entrez Gene: MAPRE1 (a.k.a. EB1)
  Promoter: Promoterless
  Cloning method: Unknown
  Sequencing primers: 5′ CTGCAAGGCGATTAAGTTGGGTAAC; 3′ GGCTCGTATGTTGTGTGGAATTGT
Terms and licenses: Academic/Nonprofit Terms; Industry Terms: Not Available to Industry
Depositor comments: To be co-transfected with sgRNA plasmid px330-PITCh-MAPRE1 (Addgene #207793): https://www.addgene.org/207793/
How to cite: qTAG-C-Solo-mStayGold-MAPRE1 was a gift from Laurence Pelletier (Addgene plasmid # 227324 ; http://n2t.net/addgene:227324 ; RRID:Addgene_227324)
