[The description below was written by a language model from this plasmid's Addgene catalogue record and pLannotate feature annotations shown in this document.]
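Description:
qTAG-C-Solo-mStayGold-MAPRE1 is a CRISPR donor template built on the pUC19 cloning backbone, designed for endogenous C-terminal tagging of human MAPRE1 (also known as EB1), a microtubule plus-end tracking protein. It is propagated in E. coli as a high-copy plasmid through the ColE1/pUC origin and selected with ampicillin via the β-lactamase gene and its own promoter. The remaining annotated bacterial elements (lacZα fragment, lac promoter and operator, CAP binding site, short lacI, bom and rop fragments) are remnants of the pUC19 scaffold and have no role in the tagging function.

The roughly 2.1 kb insert consists of MAPRE1 homology arms flanking the coding sequence for the green fluorescent protein mStayGold. The cassette is promoterless, so the tag is expressed only after in-frame integration at the genomic locus, where it comes under the control of the native MAPRE1 regulatory elements and yields a fusion protein at endogenous levels. The automated feature table picks up a short fragment of the MAPRE1 coding sequence, consistent with the end of the gene lying in the upstream homology arm. It does not annotate mStayGold itself, and the long unannotated stretch after the MAPRE1 fragment presumably holds the tag and the downstream arm. A short hit to an uncharacterised human protein lies within the insert region and is probably incidental genomic sequence. The "Solo" designation is not explained in the record, and no mammalian selection marker is annotated.

The depositor notes that the plasmid is meant to be co-transfected with a matching px330-PITCh-MAPRE1 plasmid, which supplies the sgRNA. The resulting knock-in cells are suited to imaging of endogenous EB1.
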