Features (pLannotate 1.2.2; 12 found; start..end, strand, type, name):
    137..236     +  misc_feature   bom (fragment): basis of mobility region from pBR322
    242..399     -  CDS            lacZα (fragment): LacZα fragment of β-galactosidase; lacZ fragment
    622..720     +  CDS            YP007_HUMAN (fragment): Experimental evidence at transcript level: Swiss-Prot protein existence level 2. From Homo sapiens (Human).
   1009..1101    +  CDS            MAPRE1 (fragment): MARE1_HUMAN - Experimental evidence at protein level: Swiss-Prot protein existence level 1. Plus-end tracking protein (+TIP) that binds to the plus-end of microtubules and regulates the dynamics of the microtubule cytoskeleton (PubMed:12388762, PubMed:16109370, PubMed:19632184, PubMed:21646404, PubMed:28726242, PubMed:28814570). Promotes cytoplasmic microtubule nucleation and elongation (PubMed:12388762, PubMed:16109370, PubMed:19632184, PubMed:21646404, PubMed:28726242, PubMed:28814570). May be involved in spindle function by stabilizing microtubules and anchoring them at centrosomes (PubMed:
   2591..2607    -  protein_bind   lac operator: The lac repressor binds to the lac operator to inhibit transcription in E. coli. This inhibition can be relieved by adding lactose or isopropyl-β-D-thiogalactopyranoside (IPTG). lac repressor encoded by lacI
   2615..2645    -  promoter       lac promoter: promoter for the E. coli lac operon
   2660..2681    -  protein_bind   CAP binding site: CAP binding activates transcription in the presence of cAMP. E. coli catabolite activator protein
   2694..2786    -  CDS            lacI (fragment): lac repressor; lacI; The lac repressor binds to the lac operator to inhibit transcription in E. coli. This inhibition can be relieved by adding lactose or isopropyl-β-D-thiogalactopyranoside (IPTG).
   2969..3557    -  rep_origin     ori: high-copy-number ColE1/pMB1/pBR322/pUC origin of replication
   3728..4588    -  CDS            AmpR: β-lactamase; bla; confers resistance to ampicillin, carbenicillin, and related antibiotics
   4589..4693    -  promoter       AmpR promoter: bla
   4788..35      +  CDS            rop (fragment) (across the origin): Rop protein, which maintains plasmids at low copy number; rop
>Addgene plasmid #227324 | qTAG-C-Solo-mStayGold-MAPRE1 | addgene full sequence | sequence record 452106 | Addgene NGS Result
TCGCGCGTTTCGGTGATGACGGTGAAAACCTCTGACACATGCAGCTCCCGGAGACGGTCACAGCTTGTCT
GTAAGCGGATGCCGGGAGCAGACAAGCCCGTCAGGGCGCGTCAGCGGGTGTTGGCGGGTGTCGGGGCTGG
CTTAACTATGCGGCATCAGAGCAGATTGTACTGAGAGTGCACCATATGCGGTGTGAAATACCGCACAGAT
GCGTAAGGAGAAAATACCGCATCAGGCGCCATTCGCCATTCAGGCTGCGCAACTGTTGGGAAGGGCGATC
GGTGCGGGCCTCTTCGCTATTACGCCAGCTGGCGAAAGGGGGATGTGCTGCAAGGCGATTAAGTTGGGTA
ACGCCAGGGTTTTCCCAGTCACGACGTTGTAAAACGACGGCCAGTGAATTCTCAGGAATTTTTGAGGGAA
ATTTTTTTTTTTTTTTAGTGACGGGGATCTCACTTTATTGCCCAGGCTGGAGTGCCTGGTGGTGCGATCA
TGGCTCACTGCAGCTTTGACCTCCTGGGTCAAGCAGTCCTGCCTCGACCCCGCTGGGGAGTAGCTGGGAC
TACAGGCATGTCCCACCAGGCTTGGCTAGTTTTTTTTTTTTTCGAGACATTGTCTCACTGTGTTACCCAG
GCTGGTCTTGAACTTCTGGGCTCAAGCCTTGGCCTTCCAAAGTGCTAGGATTACAGGCATGAGCCATCAC
ACCTGGCCTTCTTTCTTCTTTAAAAAACAGTTTTATTGAAGTATAACTGACATAATAAACTGCACATATT
TAAAATGTACCTTTGATGACATGGGTGAAATTACCACCATAATGAAGACAATGTAAATATGCATCACTTT
CAAAAGTTTGAGGGTAAATTTGACTGTGCTCAGTTTTTGTCTTTGGTGAGATGCAATTCTACTACCCAAG
AAATAAAATAGCAGTCACCTGGCCTGTATAGAGCCAGGAAGAACCATTGTTTTTAAGAGGCTGTAAGTAT
GAGGAAAGTGAACTCACAGTAGAAATGGATCTTTCAGTGGCTTTCCCCTCTCATTTTCCTATTTCAGGAA
GGCTTTGTGATACCTGATGAAGGAGGCCCACAGGAGGAGCAAGAAGAGTATGGAGGAAGCGGAGGATCTG
GCGGTACCGGCGGAAGCATGGTGTCTACAGGCGAGGAACTGTTTACCGGCGTGGTGCCCTTCAAGTTCCA
GCTGAAGGGCACCATCAACGGCAAGAGCTTCACCGTGGAAGGCGAGGGCGAGGGCAATAGCCACGAGGGC
AGCCACAAAGGCAAGTATGTGTGCACCAGCGGCAAACTGCCAATGTCTTGGGCCGCCCTGGGAACTAGCT
TCGGCTATGGCATGAAATACTATACCAAGTACCCCAGCGGCCTGAAAAACTGGTTCCACGAGGTGATGCC
TGAGGGCTTCACCTACGACAGACACATCCAGTACAAGGGCGACGGCAGCATCCACGCCAAGCACCAGCAC
TTCATGAAGAACGGCACCTACCACAACATCGTGGAGTTCACCGGCCAGGACTTCAAGGAGAACAGCCCCG
TGCTGACCGGCGACATGGACGTGAGCCTGCCCAACGAGGTGCAGCACATCCCCATTGATGACGGCGTGGA
GTGCACAGTGACCCTGCAGTACCCTCTGCTGAGCGACGAAAGCAAGTGCGTGGAAGCCTATCAGAACACC
ATCATCAAGCCCCTGCACAATCAGCCAGCCCCCGATGTGCCATTTCACTGGATCAGAAAGCAGTACACCC
AGAGCAAGGACGACACCGAGGAGAGAGACCACATCATCCAGAGCGAGACCCTGGAGGCCCACCTGGGAGG
TTCCCTCGAGACCGGTAAGAGCAAGTGATAACAGCCTGGACCAGCAGAGCAACATCGGAATTCTTCACTC
CAAATCATGTGCTTAACTGTAAAATACTCCCTTTTGTTATCCTTAGAGGACTCACTGGTTTCTTTTCATA
AGCAAAAAGTACCTCTTCTTAAAGTGCACTTTGCAGACGTTTCACTCCTTTTCCAATAAGTTTGAGTTAG
GAGCTTTTACCTTGTAGCAGAGCAGTATTAACACCTAGTTGGTTCACCTGGAAAACAGAGAGGCTGACCG
TGGGGCTCACCATGCGGATGCGGGTCACACTGAATGCTGGAGAGATGTTATGTAATATGCTGAGGTGGCG
ACCTCAGTGGAGAAATGTAAAGACTGAATTGAATTTTAAGCTAATGTGAAATCAGAGAATGTTGTAATAA
GTAAATGCCTTAAGAGTATTTAAAATATGCTTCCACATTTCAAAATATAAAATGTAACATGACAAGAGAT
TTTGCGTTTGACATTGTGTCTGGGAAGGAAGGGCCAGACCTTGGAACCTTTGGAACCTGCTGTCAACAGG
TCTTACAGGGCTGCTTGAACCCTCATAGGCCTAGGCTTTGGTCTAAAAGGAACATTTAAAAAGTTGCCCT
GTAAAGTTATTTGGTGTCATTGACCAATTGCATCCCAGCTAAAAAGCAAGAGGCATCGTTGCCTGGATAA
TAGAGGATGTGTTTCAGCCCTGAGATGTAAGCTTGGCGTAATCATGGTCATAGCTGTTTCCTGTGTGAAA
TTGTTATCCGCTCACAATTCCACACAACATACGAGCCGGAAGCATAAAGTGTAAAGCCTGGGGTGCCTAA
TGAGTGAGCTAACTCACATTAATTGCGTTGCGCTCACTGCCCGCTTTCCAGTCGGGAAACCTGTCGTGCC
AGCTGCATTAATGAATCGGCCAACGCGCGGGGAGAGGCGGTTTGCGTATTGGGCGCTCTTCCGCTTCCTC
GCTCACTGACTCGCTGCGCTCGGTCGTTCGGCTGCGGCGAGCGGTATCAGCTCACTCAAAGGCGGTAATA
CGGTTATCCACAGAATCAGGGGATAACGCAGGAAAGAACATGTGAGCAAAAGGCCAGCAAAAGGCCAGGA
ACCGTAAAAAGGCCGCGTTGCTGGCGTTTTTCCATAGGCTCCGCCCCCCTGACGAGCATCACAAAAATCG
ACGCTCAAGTCAGAGGTGGCGAAACCCGACAGGACTATAAAGATACCAGGCGTTTCCCCCTGGAAGCTCC
CTCGTGCGCTCTCCTGTTCCGACCCTGCCGCTTACCGGATACCTGTCCGCCTTTCTCCCTTCGGGAAGCG
TGGCGCTTTCTCATAGCTCACGCTGTAGGTATCTCAGTTCGGTGTAGGTCGTTCGCTCCAAGCTGGGCTG
TGTGCACGAACCCCCCGTTCAGCCCGACCGCTGCGCCTTATCCGGTAACTATCGTCTTGAGTCCAACCCG
GTAAGACACGACTTATCGCCACTGGCAGCAGCCACTGGTAACAGGATTAGCAGAGCGAGGTATGTAGGCG
GTGCTACAGAGTTCTTGAAGTGGTGGCCTAACTACGGCTACACTAGAAGAACAGTATTTGGTATCTGCGC
TCTGCTGAAGCCAGTTACCTTCGGAAAAAGAGTTGGTAGCTCTTGATCCGGCAAACAAACCACCGCTGGT
AGCGGTGGTTTTTTTGTTTGCAAGCAGCAGATTACGCGCAGAAAAAAAGGATCTCAAGAAGATCCTTTGA
TCTTTTCTACGGGGTCTGACGCTCAGTGGAACGAAAACTCACGTTAAGGGATTTTGGTCATGAGATTATC
AAAAAGGATCTTCACCTAGATCCTTTTAAATTAAAAATGAAGTTTTAAATCAATCTAAAGTATATATGAG
TAAACTTGGTCTGACAGTTACCAATGCTTAATCAGTGAGGCACCTATCTCAGCGATCTGTCTATTTCGTT
CATCCATAGTTGCCTGACTCCCCGTCGTGTAGATAACTACGATACGGGAGGGCTTACCATCTGGCCCCAG
TGCTGCAATGATACCGCGAGACCCACGCTCACCGGCTCCAGATTTATCAGCAATAAACCAGCCAGCCGGA
AGGGCCGAGCGCAGAAGTGGTCCTGCAACTTTATCCGCCTCCATCCAGTCTATTAATTGTTGCCGGGAAG
CTAGAGTAAGTAGTTCGCCAGTTAATAGTTTGCGCAACGTTGTTGCCATTGCTACAGGCATCGTGGTGTC
ACGCTCGTCGTTTGGTATGGCTTCATTCAGCTCCGGTTCCCAACGATCAAGGCGAGTTACATGATCCCCC
ATGTTGTGCAAAAAAGCGGTTAGCTCCTTCGGTCCTCCGATCGTTGTCAGAAGTAAGTTGGCCGCAGTGT
TATCACTCATGGTTATGGCAGCACTGCATAATTCTCTTACTGTCATGCCATCCGTAAGATGCTTTTCTGT
GACTGGTGAGTACTCAACCAAGTCATTCTGAGAATAGTGTATGCGGCGACCGAGTTGCTCTTGCCCGGCG
TCAATACGGGATAATACCGCGCCACATAGCAGAACTTTAAAAGTGCTCATCATTGGAAAACGTTCTTCGG
GGCGAAAACTCTCAAGGATCTTACCGCTGTTGAGATCCAGTTCGATGTAACCCACTCGTGCACCCAACTG
ATCTTCAGCATCTTTTACTTTCACCAGCGTTTCTGGGTGAGCAAAAACAGGAAGGCAAAATGCCGCAAAA
AAGGGAATAAGGGCGACACGGAAATGTTGAATACTCATACTCTTCCTTTTTCAATATTATTGAAGCATTT
ATCAGGGTTATTGTCTCATGAGCGGATACATATTTGAATGTATTTAGAAAAATAAACAAATAGGGGTTCC
GCGCACATTTCCCCGAAAAGTGCCACCTGACGTCTAAGAAACCATTATTATCATGACATTAACCTATAAA
AATAGGCGTATCACGAGGCCCTTTCGTC
